>Addgene plasmid #81050 | pET28-mTDGa.0 | depositor full sequence | sequence record 153704 | pET28-mTDGa.0 sequence 6589 bps
ATTCACCACCCTGAATTGACTCTCTTCCGGGCGCTATCATGCCATACCGCGAAAGGTTTTGCGCCATTCG
ATGGTGTCCGGGATCTCGACGCTCTCCCTTATGCGACTCCTGCATTAGGAAGCAGCCCAGTAGTAGGTTG
AGGCCGTTGAGCACCGCCGCCGCAAGGAATGGTGCATGCAAGGAGATGGCGCCCAACAGTCCCCCGGCCA
CGGGGCCTGCCACCATACCCACGCCGAAACAAGCGCTCATGAGCCCGAAGTGGCGAGCCCGATCTTCCCC
ATCGGTGATGTCGGCGATATAGGCGCCAGCAACCGCACCTGTGGCGCCGGTGATGCCGGCCACGATGCGT
CCGGCGTAGAGGATCGAGATCTCGATCCCGCGAAATTAATACGACTCACTATAGGGGAATTGTGAGCGGA
TAACAATTCCCCTCTAGAAATAATTTTGTTTAACTTTAAGAAGGAGATATACCATGGGCAGCAGCCATCA
TCATCATCATCACAGCAGCGGCCTGGTGCCGCGCGGCAGCCATATGGCTAGCATGGACGCAGAGGCCGCG
CGCAGCTATTCTCTGGAGCAAGTTCAAGCTTTGTATTCATTTCCATTTCAACAAATGATGGCAGAAGTTC
CTAACATGGCAGTCACGACTGGACAGCAGGTGCCAGCAGTAGCTCCTAACATGGCAACCGTGACAGAACA
GCAGGTGCCCGCAGACGCTCCTGTCCAGGAACCTGCACCAGAAGCTCCAAAGAGAAGGAAAAGGAAACCC
AGAGCAGCAGAGCCCCAGGAACCAGTGGAGCCCAAAAAACCTGCTACGTCGAAGAAATCCGGCAAGTCTA
CAAAATCAAAGGAAAAGCAGGAGAAAATCACAGACGCGTTTAAAGTGAAAAGGAAAGTGGACCGCTTCAA
CGGCGTCTCTGAAGCTGAGCTTCTGACCAAGACTCTTCCTGACATTTTGACCTTCAATCTGGATATTGTG
ATCATTGGCATTAACCCGGGATTAATGGCTGCTTACAAAGGACATCACTACCCTGGGCCTGGAAATCACT
TCTGGAAGTGTCTGTTCATGTCGGGGCTGAGTGAGGTGCAGCTGAATCACATGGATGACCACACCTTACC
CGGCAAGTACGGCATCGGATTCACCAACATGGTGGAACGGACGACGCCGGGCAGCAAGGATCTGTCTAGT
AAAGAGTTCCGGGAAGGAGGGCGCATCCTGGTGCAGAAACTGCAGAAATATCAGCCACGAATAGCGGTGT
TTAATGGAAAATGTATTTATGAAATTTTCAGTAAAGAAGTTTTTGGAGTAAAGGTTAAGAACTTGGAATT
TGGGCTTCAACCCCACAAGATCCCAGACACAGAAACTCTGTGCTACGTCATGCCGTCGTCCAGCGCCAGA
TGTGCTCAGTTTCCCCGGGCCCAGGACAAAGTTCATTACTACATTAAGCTGAAGGACTTGAGAGACCAGC
TGAAAGGCATTGAACGCAACACCGACGTTCAGGAAGTGCAGTATACATTTGACCTGCAGCTTGCGCAAGA
GGACGCAAAGAAGATGGCTGTTAAGGAAGAAAAGTATGATCCAGGCTATGAGGCAGCTTACGGCGGCGCC
TATGGGGAAAACCCATGTAATGGGGAACCTTGTGGCATTGCTTCAAATGGGCTAACAGCCCACAGTGCGG
AGCCGAGAGGAGAAGCGACCCCCGGCGATGTTCCAAATGGGCAGTGGATGGCACAGTCGTTTGCAGAGCA
GATCCCTTCTTTTAATAATTGTGGGACCCGAGAGCAGGAAGAAGAGAGCCACGCTTAGGTCGACAAGCTT
GCGGCCGCACTCGAGCACCACCACCACCACCACTGAGATCCGGCTGCTAACAAAGCCCGAAAGGAAGCTG
AGTTGGCTGCTGCCACCGCTGAGCAATAACTAGCATAACCCCTTGGGGCCTCTAAACGGGTCTTGAGGGG
TTTTTTGCTGAAAGGAGGAACTATATCCGGATTGGCGAATGGG
[124 nt withheld, positions 2004-2127]
C
[91 nt withheld, positions 2129-2219]
A
[49 nt withheld, positions 2221-2269]
CCTTTGACGTTGGAGTCCACGTTCTTT
[37 nt withheld, positions 2297-2333]
ACCCTATCTCGGTCTATTCTTTTGATTTATAAGGGATTTTGCCGATTTCGGCCTATTGGTTAAAAAATGA
GCTGATTTAACAAAAATTTAACGCGAATTTTAACAAAATATTAACGTTTACAATTTCAGGTGGCACTTTT
CGGGGAAATGTGCGCGGAACCCCTATTTGTTTATTTTTCTAAATACATTCAAATATGTATCCGCTCATGA
ATTAATTCTTAGAAAAACTCATCGAGCATCAAATGAAACTGCAATTTATTCATATCAGGATTATCAATAC
CATATTTTTGAAAAAGCCGTTTCTGTAATGAAGGAGAAAACTCACCGAGGCAGTTCCATAGGATGGCAAG
ATCCTGGTATCGGTCTGCGATTCCGACTCGTCCAACATCAATACAACCTATTAATTTCCCCTCGTCAAAA
ATAAGGTTATCAAGTGAGAAATCACCATGAGTGACGACTGAATCCGGTGAGAATGGCAAAAGTTTATGCA
TTTCTTTCCAGACTTGTTCAACAGGCCAGCCATTACGCTCGTCATCAAAATCACTCGCATCAACCAAACC
GTTATTCATTCGTGATTGCGCCTGAGCGAGACGAAATACGCGATCGCTGTTAAAAGGACAATTACAAACA
GGAATCGAATGCAACCGGCGCAGGAACACTGCCAGCGCATCAACAATATTTTCACCTGAATCAGGATATT
CTTCTAATACCTGGAATGCTGTTTTCCCGGGGATCGCAGTGGTGAGTAACCATGCATCATCAGGAGTACG
GATAAAATGCTTGATGGTCGGAAGAGGCATAAATTCCGTCAGCCAGTTTAGTCTGACCATCTCATCTGTA
ACATCATTGGCAACGCTACCTTTGCCATGTTTCAGAAACAACTCTGGCGCATCGGGCTTCCCATACAATC
GATAGATTGTCGCACCTGATTGCCCGACATTATCGCGAGCCCATTTATACCCATATAAATCAGCATCCAT
GTTGGAATTTAATCGCGGCCTAGAGCAAGACGTTTCCCGTTGAATATGGCTCATAACACCCCTTGTATTA
CTGTTTATGTAAGCAGACAGTTTTATTGTTCATGACCAAAATCCCTTAACGTGAGTTTTCGTTCCACTGA
GCGTCAGACCCCGTAGAAAAGATCAAAGGATCTTCTTGAGATCCTTTTTTTCTGCGCGTAATCTGCTGCT
TGCAAACAAAAAAACCACCGCTACCAGCGGTGGTTTGTTTGCCGGATCAAGAGCTACCAACTCTTTTTCC
GAAGGTAACTGGCTTCAGCAGAGCGCAGATACCAAATACTGTCCTTCTAGTGTAGCCGTAGTTAGGCCAC
CACTTCAAGAACTCTGTAGCACCGCCTACATACCTCGCTCTGCTAATCCTGTTACCAGTGGCTGCTGCCA
GTGGCGATAAGTCGTGTCTTACCGGGTTGGACTCAAGACGATAGTTACCGGATAAGGCGCAGCGGTCGGG
CTGAACGGGGGGTTCGTGCACACAGCCCAGCTTGGAGCGAACGACCTACACCGAACTGAGATACCTACAG
CGTGAGCTATGAGAAAGCGCCACGCTTCCCGAAGGGAGAAAGGCGGACAGGTATCCGGTAAGCGGCAGGG
TCGGAACAGGAGAGCGCACGAGGGAGCTTCCAGGGGGAAACGCCTGGTATCTTTATAGTCCTGTCGGGTT
TCGCCACCTCTGACTTGAGCGTCGATTTTTGTGATGCTCGTCAGGGGGGCGGAGCCTATGGAAAAACGCC
AGCAACGCGGCCTTTTTACGGTTCCTGGCCTTTTGCTGGCCTTTTGCTCACATGTTCTTTCCTGCGTTAT
CCCCTGATTCTGTGGATAACCGTATTACCGCCTTTGAGTGAGCTGATACCGCTCGCCGCAGCCGAACGAC
CGAGCGCAGCGAGTCAGTGAGCGAGGAAGCGGAAGAGCGCCTGATGCGGTATTTTCTCCTTACGCATCTG
TGCGGTATTTCACACCGCATATATGGTGCACTCTCAGTACAATCTGCTCTGATGCCGCATAGTTAAGCCA
GTATACACTCCGCTATCGCTACGTGACTGGGTCATGGCTGCGCCCCGACACCCGCCAACACCCGCTGACG
CGCCCTGACGGGCTTGTCTGCTCCCGGCATCCGCTTACAGACAAGCTGTGACCGTCTCCGGGAGCTGCAT
GTGTCAGAGGTTTTCACCGTCATCACCGAAACGCGCGAGGCAGCTGCGGTAAAGCTCATCAGCGTGGTCG
TGAAGCGATTCACAGATGTCTGCCTGTTCATCCGCGTCCAGCTCGTTGAGTTTCTCCAGAAGCGTTAATG
TCTGGCTTCTGATAAAGCGGGCCATGTTAAGGGCGGTTTTTTCCTGTTTGGTCACTGATGCCTCCGTGTA
AGGGGGATTTCTGTTCATGGGGGTAATGATACCGATGAAACGAGAGAGGATGCTCACGATACGGGTTACT
GATGATGAACATGCCCGGTTACTGGAACGTTGTGAGGGTAAACAACTGGCGGTATGGATGCGGCGGGACC
AGAGAAAAATCACTCAGGGTCAATGCCAGCGCTTCGTTAATACAGATGTAGGTGTTCCACAGGGTAGCCA
GCAGCATCCTGCGATGCAGATCCGGAACATAATGGTGCAGGGCGCTGACTTCCGCGTTTCCAGACTTTAC
GAAACACGGAAACCGAAGACCATTCATGTTGTTGCTCAGGTCGCAGACGTTTTGCAGCAGCAGTCGCTTC
ACGTTCGCTCGCGTATCGGTGATTCATTCTGCTAACCAGTAAGGCAACCCCGCCAGCCTAGCCGGGTCCT
CAACGACAGGAGCACGATCATGCGCACCCGTGGGGCCGCCATGCCGGCGATAATGGCCTGCTTCTCGCCG
AAACGTTTGGTGGCGGGACCAGTGACGAAGGCTTGAGCGAGGGCGTGCAAGATTCCGAATACCGCAAGCG
ACAGGCCGATCATCGTCGCGCTCCAGCGAAAGCGGTCCTCGCCGAAAATGACCCAGAGCGCTGCCGGCAC
CTGTCCTACGAGTTGCATGATAAAGAAGACAGTCATAAGTGCGGCGACGATAGTCATGCCCCGCGCCCAC
CGGAAGGAGCTGACTGGGTTGAAGGCTCTCAAGGGCATCGGTCGAGATCCCGGTGCCTAATGAGTGAGCT
AACTTACATTAATTGCGTTGCGCTCACTGCCCGCTTTCCAGTCGGGAAACCTGTCGTGCCAGCTGCATTA
ATGAATCGGCCAACGCGCGGGGAGAGGCGGTTTGCGTATTGGGCGCCAGGGTGGTTTTTCTTTTCACCAG
TGAGACGGGCAACAGCTGATTGCCCTTCACCGCCTGGCCCTGAGAGAGTTGCAGCAAGCGGTCCACGCTG
GTTTGCCCCAGCAGGCGAAAATCCTGTTTGATGGTGGTTAACGGCGGGATATAACATGAGCTGTCTTCGG
TATCGTCGTATCCCACTACCGAGATATCCGCACCAACGCGCAGCCCGGACTCGGTAATGGCGCGCATTGC
GCCCAGCGCCATCTGATCGTTGGCAACCAGCATCGCAGTGGGAACGATGCCCTCATTCAGCATTTGCATG
GTTTGTTGAAAACCGGACATGGCACTCCAGTCGCCTTCCCGTTCCGCTATCGGCTGAATTTGATTGCGAG
TGAGATATTTATGCCAGCCAGCCAGACGCAGACGCGCCGAGACAGAACTTAATGGGCCCGCTAACAGCGC
GATTTGCTGGTGACCCAATGCGACCAGATGCTCCACGCCCAGTCGCGTACCGTCTTCATGGGAGAAAATA
ATACTGTTGATGGGTGTCTGGTCAGAGACATCAAGAAATAACGCCGGAACATTAGTGCAGGCAGCTTCCA
CAGCAATGGCATCCTGGTCATCCAGCGGATAGTTAATGATCAGCCCACTGACGCGTTGCGCGAGAAGATT
GTGCACCGCCGCTTTACAGGCTTCGACGCCGCTTCGTTCTACCATCGACACCACCACGCTGGCACCCAGT
TGATCGGCGCGAGATTTAATCGCCGCGACAATTTGCGACGGCGCGTGCAGGGCCAGACTGGAGGTGGCAA
CGCCAATCAGCAACGACTGTTTGCCCGCCAGTTGTTGTGCCACGCGGTTGGGAATGTAATTCAGCTCCGC
CATCGCCGCTTCCACTTTTTCCCGCGTTTTCGCAGAAACGTGGCTGGCCTGGTTCACCACGCGGGAAACG
GTCTGATAAGAGACACCGGCATACTCTGCGACATCGTATAACGTTACTGGTTTCAC
Features (pLannotate 1.2.2; 21 found; start..end, strand, type, name):
      1..78      -  promoter       lacI promoter: lacI
     86..365     -  CDS            TcR (fragment): tetracycline efflux protein; tet; confers resistance to tetracycline
    387..405     +  promoter       T7 promoter: promoter for bacteriophage T7 RNA polymerase
    406..430     +  protein_bind   lac operator: The lac repressor binds to the lac operator to inhibit transcription in E. coli. This inhibition can be relieved by adding lactose or isopropyl-β-D-thiogalactopyranoside (IPTG). lac repressor encoded by lacI
    445..467     +  RBS            RBS: efficient ribosome binding site from bacteriophage T7 gene 10 (Olins and Rangwala, 1989)
    486..502     +  CDS            capTEV™ (fragment): composite tag for in vivo biotinylation, TEV protease cleavage, and 6xHis tagging
    513..530     +  CDS            thrombin site: thrombin recognition and cleavage site
    543..1805    +  CDS            Tdg: TDG_MOUSE - Experimental evidence at protein level: Swiss-Prot protein existence level 1. DNA glycosylase that plays a key role in active DNA demethylation: specifically recognizes and binds 5-formylcytosine (5fC) and 5-carboxylcytosine (5caC) in the context of CpG sites and mediates their excision through base-excision repair (BER) to install an unmethylated cytosine (PubMed:21817016). Cannot remove 5- hydroxymethylcytosine (5hmC). According to an alternative model, involved in DNA demethylation by mediating DNA glycolase activity toward 5-hydroxymethyluracil (5hmU) produced by deamination of
   1836..1853    +  CDS            9xHis (fragment): 9xHis affinity tag
   1863..1912    +  CDS            SET1 (fragment): solubility-enhancement tag derived from T7 phage gene 10B
   1920..1967    +  terminator     T7 terminator: transcription terminator for bacteriophage T7 RNA polymerase
   2004..2459    +  rep_origin     f1 ori (sequence partly withheld): f1 bacteriophage origin of replication; arrow indicates direction of (+) strand synthesis
   2486..2543    +  promoter       AmpR promoter (fragment): bla
   2552..3367    -  CDS            KanR: aminoglycoside phosphotransferase; aph(3')-Ia; confers resistance to kanamycin in bacteria or G418 (Geneticin®) in eukaryotes
   3489..4077    +  rep_origin     ori: high-copy-number ColE1/pMB1/pBR322/pUC origin of replication
   4263..4405    -  misc_feature   bom: basis of mobility region from pBR322
   4507..4698    -  CDS            rop: Rop protein, which maintains plasmids at low copy number; rop
   4715..5095    +  CDS            YPB1_ECOLX: Protein predicted: Swiss-Prot protein existence level 4. From Escherichia coli.
   5167..5458    -  CDS            TcR (fragment): tetracycline efflux protein; tet; confers resistance to tetracycline
   5473..5494    -  protein_bind   CAP binding site: CAP binding activates transcription in the presence of cAMP. E. coli catabolite activator protein
   5507..6589    -  CDS            lacI: lac repressor; lacI; The lac repressor binds to the lac operator to inhibit transcription in E. coli. This inhibition can be relieved by adding lactose or isopropyl-β-D-thiogalactopyranoside (IPTG).
