[The description below was written by a language model from this plasmid's Addgene catalogue record and pLannotate feature annotations shown in this document.]
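Description:
pET28-mTDGa.0 is a bacterial expression plasmid built on the Novagen pET28c backbone for producing murine thymine DNA glycosylase (TDG) in E. coli. The 6.6 kb plasmid is selected with kanamycin through an aminoglycoside phosphotransferase (KanR) gene and replicates from a pBR322-type ColE1 origin accompanied by the bom region and the rop gene, which keeps copy number low, in line with the catalogue entry. An f1 origin is also present, and short tetracycline-resistance fragments and a partial AmpR promoter appear to be non-functional backbone remnants.

The 1,263 bp mouse Tdg coding sequence was inserted between NheI and SalI sites, both retained, downstream of the standard pET expression module: a T7 promoter followed by a lac operator, the phage T7 gene 10 ribosome binding site, and an N-terminal 6xHis tag separated from the insert by a thrombin cleavage site. A T7 terminator closes the unit. The plasmid-borne lacI gene supplies lac repressor, so transcription is held off until IPTG or lactose is added in a host that provides T7 RNA polymerase. The feature table also detects a His-tag fragment downstream of the insert, corresponding to the optional C-terminal tag of the backbone. The record lists only the N-terminal tag and does not state whether the downstream one is translated.

TDG is a DNA glycosylase that excises 5-formylcytosine and 5-carboxylcytosine at CpG sites, initiating base excision repair during active DNA demethylation. This construct is intended for making His-tagged recombinant mouse TDG, suitable for affinity purification and use in biochemical assays such as in vitro reconstitution of the TET1-TDG-BER demethylation pathway.
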