Addgene plasmid #81050: pET28-mTDGa.0
Purpose: bacterial expression of murine TDG
Depositing lab: Primo Schaer. Depositing organization: University of Basel. Publication: Biochemical reconstitution of TET1-TDG-BER-dependent active DNA demethylation reveals a highly coordinated mechanism. Weber AR, Krawczyk C, Robertson AB, Kusnierczyk A, Vagbo CB, Schuermann D, Klungland A, Schar P. Nat Commun. 2016 Mar 2;7:10806. doi: 10.1038/ncomms10806. PubMed 26932196.
Backbone
  Vector backbone: pET28c
  Backbone manufacturer: Novagen
  Backbone size w/o insert (bp): 5367
  Total vector size (bp): 6589
  Vector type: Bacterial Expression
Growth in bacteria
  Bacterial resistance: Kanamycin, 50 μg/mL
  Growth temperature: 37°C
  Growth strain: DH5alpha
  Copy number: Low Copy
Gene/Insert
  Gene/Insert name: TDG
  Species: M. musculus (mouse)
  Insert size (bp): 1263
  GenBank ID: NM_011561.2
  Entrez Gene: Tdg (a.k.a. E130317C12Rik, JZA-3, Jza1)
  Promoter: T7
  Tag / fusion protein: 6HIS (N terminal on backbone)
  Cloning method: Restriction Enzyme; 5′ cloning site NheI (not destroyed); 3′ cloning site SalI (not destroyed)
  Sequencing primers: 5′ T7_promoter; 3′ T7_terminal_primer
Terms and licenses: Academic/Nonprofit Terms; Industry Terms: Not Available to Industry
How to cite: pET28-mTDGa.0 was a gift from Primo Schaer (Addgene plasmid # 81050 ; http://n2t.net/addgene:81050 ; RRID:Addgene_81050)
