>Addgene plasmid #81050 | pET28-mTDGa.0 | addgene partial sequence | sequence record 157187 | T7 5'-TAATACGACTCACTATAGGG-3'
ATAATTTTGTTTAACTTTAAGAAGGAGATATACCATGGGCAGCAGCCATCATCATCATCATCACAGCAGC
GGCCTGGTGCCGCGCGGCAGCCATATGGCTAGCATGGACGCAGAGGCCGCGCGCAGCTATTCTCTGGAGC
AAGTTCAAGCTTTGTATTCATTTCCATTTCAACAAATGATGGCAGAAGTTCCTAACATGGCAGTCACGAC
TGGACAGCAGGTGCCAGCAGTAGCTCCTAACATGGCAACCGTGACAGAACAGCAGGTGCCCGCAGACGCT
CCTGTCCAGGAACCTGCACCAGAAGCTCCAAAGAGAAGGAAAAGGAAACCCAGAGCAGCAGAGCCCCAGG
AACCAGTGGAGCCCAAAAAACCTGCTACGTCGAAGAAATCCGGCAAGTCTACAAAATCAAAGGAAAAGCA
GGAGAAAATCACAGACGCGTTTAAAGTGAAAAGGAAAGTGGACCGCTTCAACGGCGTCTCTGAAGCTGAG
CTTCTGACCAAGACTCTTCCTGACATTTTGACCTTCAATCTGGATATTGTGATCATTGGCATTAACCCGG
GATTAATGGCTGCTTACAAAGGACATCACTACCCTGGGCCTGGAAATCACTTCTGGAAGTGTCTGTTCAT
GTCGGGGCTGAGTGAGGTGCAGCTGAATCACATGGATGACCACACCTTACCCGGCAAGTACGGCATCGGA
TTCACCAACATGGTGGAACGGACGACGCCGGGCAGCAAGGATCTGTCTAGTAAAGAGTTCCGGGAAGGAG
GGCGCATCCTGGTGCAGAAACTGCAGAAATATCAGCCACGAATAGCGGTGTTTAATGGAAAATGTATTTA
TGAAATT
