>Addgene plasmid #81050 | pET28-mTDGa.0 | addgene partial sequence | sequence record 157188 | T7term 5'-GCTAGTTATTGCTCAGCGG-3'
GGGCTTTGTTAGCAGCCGGATCTCAGTGGTGGTGGTGGTGGTGCTCGAGTGCGGCCGCAAGCTTGTCGAC
CTAAGCGTGGCTCTCTTCTTCCTGCTCTCGGGTCCCACAATTATTAAAAGAAGGGATCTGCTCTGCAAAC
GACTGTGCCATCCACTGCCCATTTGGAACATCGCCGGGGGTCGCTTCTCCTCTCGGCTCCGCACTGTGGG
CTGTTAGCCCATTTGAAGCAATGCCACAAGGTTCCCCATTACATGGGTTTTCCCCATAGGCGCCGCCGTA
AGCTGCCTCATAGCCTGGATCATACTTTTCTTCCTTAACAGCCATCTTCTTTGCGTCCTCTTGCGCAAGC
TGCAGGTCAAATGTATACTGCACTTCCTGAACGTCGGTGTTGCGTTCAATGCCTTTCAGCTGGTCTCTCA
AGTCCTTCAGCTTAATGTAGTAATGAACTTTGTCCTGGGCCCGGGGAAACTGAGCACATCTGGCGCTGGA
CGACGGCATGACGTAGCACAGAGTTTCTGTGTCTGGGATCTTGTGGGGTTGAAGCCCAAATTCCAAGTTC
TTAACCTTTACTCCAAAAACTTCTTTACTGAAAATTTCATAAATACATTTTCCATTAAACACCGCTATTC
GTGGCTGATATTTCTGCAGTTTCTGCACCAGGATGCGCCCTCCTTCCCGGAACTCTTTACTAGACAGATC
CTTGCTGCCCGGCGTCGTCCGTTCCACCATGTTGGTGAATCCGATGCCGTACTTGCCGGGTAAGGTGTGG
TCATCCATGTGATTCAGCTGCACCTCACTCAGCC
